>Addgene plasmid #59525 | RP185 pUAST EGFP:Or47b | addgene partial sequence | sequence record 95602 | EGFP-C 5'-CATGGTCCTGCTGGAGTTCGTG-3'
CTCTCGGCATGGACGAGCTGTACAAGGAATTCATGAACGACTCGGGTTATCAATCAAATCTCAGCCTTCT
GCGGGTTTTTCTCGACGAGTTCCGATCGGTTCTGCGGCAGGAAAGTCCCGGTCTCATCCCACGCCTGGCT
TTTTACTATGTTCGCGCCTTTCTGAGTTTGCTGTGCCAGTATCCCAACAAGAAGTTGGCCAGCTTGCCCC
TGTACCGATGGATCAACTTGTTCATCATGTGCAATGTGATGACCATTTTCTGGACCATGTTCGTGGCCCT
GCCCGAGTCGAAGAACGTGATCGAAATGGGCGACGACTTGGTTTGGATTTCGGGGATGGCACTGGTGTTC
ACCAAGATCTTTTACATGCATTTGCGTTGCGACGAGATCGATGAACTTATTTCGGATTTTGAATACTACA
ACCGGGAGCTGAGACCCCATAATATCGATGAGGAGGTGTTGGGTTGGCAGAGACTGTGCTACGTGATAGA
ATCGGGTCTATATATCAACTGCTTTTGCCTGGTCAACTTCTTCAGTGCCGCTATTTTCCTGCAACCTCTG
TTGGGCGAGGGAAAGCTGCCCTTCCACAGCGTCTATCCGTTTCAATGGCATCGCTTGGATCTGCATCCCT
ACACGTTCTGGTTCCTCTACATCTGGCAGAGTCTCACCTCGCAGCACAACCTAATGAGCATTCTAATGGT
GGATATGGTAGGCATTTCCACGTTTCTCCAGACGGCGCTCAATCTTAAGTTGCTTTGCATCGAGATGAGG
AAACTGGGGGACATGGAGGTCAGTGATAAGAGGTTCCACGAGGAGTTTTGTCGTGTGGTTCGCTTCCACC
AGCACATTATCAAATTGGTGGGGAAAGCCAATAGAGCTTTCAATGGCGCCTTCAATGCACAATTGATGGC
CAGTTTCTCGCTGATTTCCATATCCACTTTCGAGACTATGGCTGCAGCGGCTGTGGATCCC
