>Addgene plasmid #59525 | RP185 pUAST EGFP:Or47b | addgene partial sequence | sequence record 95604 | Pry1 5'-ccttagcatgtccgtggggtttgaat-3'
AGCTTGGCTGCATCCAACGCGTTGGGAGCTCTCCGGATCCAAGCTTGCATGCCTGCAGGTCGGAGTACTG
TCCTCCGAGCGGAGTACTGTCCTCCGAGCGGAGTACTGTCCTCCGAGCGGAGTACTGTCCTCCGAGCGGA
GTACTGTCCTCCGAGCGGAGACTCTAGCGAGCGCCGGAGTATAAATAGAGGCGCTTCGTCTACGGAGCGA
CAATTCAATTCAAACAAGCAAAGTGAACACGTCGCTAAGCGAAAGCTAAGCAAATAAACAAGCGCAGCTG
AACAAGCTAAACAATCTGCAGTAAAGTGCAAGTTAAAGTGAATCAATTAAAAGTAACCAGCAACCAAGTA
AATCAACTGCAACTACTGAAATCTGCCAAGAAGTAATTATTGAATACAAGAAGAGAACTCTGAATAGGGA
ATTGGGAATTGCAAAACATGGTGAGCAAGGGCGAGGAGCTGTTCACCGGGGTGGTGCCCATCCTGGTCGA
GCTGGACGGCGACGTAAACGGCCACAAGTTCAGCGTGTCCGGCGAGGGCGAGGGCGATGCCACCTACGGC
AAGCTGACCCTGAAGTTCATCTGCACCACCGGCAAGCTGCCCGTGCCCTGGCCCACCCTCGTGACCACCC
TGACCTACGGCGTGCAGTGCTTCAGCCGCTACCCCGACCACATGAAGCAGCACGACTTCTTCAAGTCCGC
CATGCCCGAAGGCTACGTCCAGGAGCGCACCATCTTCTTCAAGGACGACGGCAACTACAAGACCCGCGCC
GAGGTGAAGTTCGAGGGCGACACCCTGGTGAACCGCATCGAGCTGAAGGGCATCGACTTCAAGGAGGACG
GCAACATCCTGGGGCACAAGCTGGAGTACAACTACAACAGCCACAACGTCTATATCATGGCCGACAAGCA
GAAGAACGGCATCAAGGTGAACTTCAAGATCCGCCACAACATC
