>Addgene plasmid #59525 | RP185 pUAST EGFP:Or47b | addgene partial sequence | sequence record 95606 | SV40-splice-R2 5'-CACAAACAATTAGAATCAGTAG-3'
ACACTTAAAAATTTTATATTTACCTTAGAGCTTTAAATCTCTGTAGGTAGTTTGTCCAATTATGTCACAC
CACAGAAGTAAGGTTCCTTCACAAAGATCCTCTAGAGGTACCCTCGAGCTACATCGATTCTTGCATCAGG
GCCAGCAAACGATAGCAGTTCTTCAGAACAAGCATATAGGTTCCCAGGGTGAAGGGCAGAAATGGTTCGG
CCACATACATCAGGGGTTTCTGGGCTCGTAGTATCACAAAGGATATATCCCTCTGGATGTCTGGCGATTT
AGTGTGCCAATCGTTGATATCGAAAGCAGCCTGAGCCACCTCCACTGACTGAGTATAAACCAAAGTTCCA
GAGACGCACCAAAGCGACAGTTGAATGAATGCCACCAGCATGAGAAGCACGAACTTGGCGGCCATTTTGG
GATCCACAGCCGCTGCAGCCATAGTCTCGAAAGTGGATATGGAAATCAGCGAGAAACTGGCCATCAATTG
TGCATTGAAGGCGCCATTGAAAGCTCTATTGGCTTTCCCCACCAATTTGATAATGTGCTGGTGGAAGCGA
ACCACACGACAAAACTCCTCGTGGAACCTCTTATCACTGACCTCCATGTCCCCCAGTTTCCTCATCTCGA
TGCAAAGCAACTTAAGATTGAGCGCCGTCTGGAGAAACGTGGAAATGCCTACCATATCCACCATTAGAAT
GCTCATTAGGTTGTGCTGCGAGGTGAGACTCTGCCAGATGTAGAGGAACCAGAACGTGTAGGGATGCAGA
TCCAAGCGATGCCATTGAAACGGATAGACGCTGTGGAAGGGCAGCTTTCCCTCGCCCAACAGAGGTTGCA
GGAAAATAGCGGCACTGAAGAAGTTGACCAGGCAAAAGCAGTTGATATATAGACCC
