[The description below was written by a language model from this plasmid's Addgene catalogue record.]
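Description:
RP185 pUAST EGFP:Or47b is an insect expression plasmid built on the pUAST backbone, the standard Drosophila vector for GAL4/UAS-driven transgene expression. It is propagated in E. coli under ampicillin selection; the record lists its copy number as unknown and gives no feature table, so individual backbone elements are not itemised. From general knowledge of pUAST, inserts sit downstream of GAL4-responsive UAS sites and a minimal promoter and upstream of an SV40 3′ region. The cassette is flanked by P-element ends with a mini-white eye-colour marker for germline transformation of flies. The listed sequencing primers, which include one directed at the SV40 splice region, fit this layout. The total size is recorded as about 10.6 kb, with an 8.9 kb backbone.

The insert, roughly 2.1 kb, encodes Drosophila melanogaster odorant receptor 47b (Or47b, CG13206) with EGFP fused to its N terminus. It was cloned by restriction digestion between EcoRI, which was destroyed during cloning, and XhoI, which was retained. Expression in flies would depend on a separately supplied GAL4 driver, allowing the tagged receptor to be produced in chosen cell types such as olfactory sensory neurons. The fluorescent tag allows the receptor's localisation to be followed, consistent with the associated work on membrane topology and heteromeric function of fly odorant receptors in vivo. Quality-control sequencing found about ten mismatches to the genomic reference in the open reading frame, including the I245M and G363D substitutions. The depositing laboratory regards these as polymorphisms outside highly conserved domains that are not expected to affect protein function.
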