Addgene plasmid #59525: RP185 pUAST EGFP:Or47b
Purpose: N-terminal fusion of GFP to Drosophila melanogaster Or47b
Depositing lab: Leslie Vosshall. Depositing organization: Rockefeller University. Publication: Atypical membrane topology and heteromeric function of Drosophila odorant receptors in vivo. Benton R, Sachse S, Michnick SW, Vosshall LB. PLoS Biol. 2006 Feb;4(2):e20. Epub 2006 Jan 17. 10.1371/journal.pbio.0040020 PubMed 16402857.
Backbone
  Vector backbone: pUAST
  Backbone size w/o insert (bp): 8904
  Total vector size (bp): 10604
  Vector type: Insect Expression
Growth in bacteria
  Bacterial resistance: Ampicillin, 100 μg/mL
  Growth temperature: 37°C
  Growth strain: DH5alpha
  Copy number: Unknown
Gene/Insert
  Gene/Insert name: EGFP:Or47b (alt names: Or47b; Odorant receptor 47b)
  Species: D. melanogaster (fly)
  Insert size (bp): 2100
  Entrez Gene: Or47b (a.k.a. Dmel_CG13206, 47E.2, 47b, CG13206, DOR25, DOR47E.2, Dmel\CG13206, OR 47b, OR47b, Or47E.2)
  Tag / fusion protein: EGFP (N terminal on insert)
  Cloning method: Restriction Enzyme; 5′ cloning site EcoRI (destroyed during cloning); 3′ cloning site XhoI (not destroyed)
  Sequencing primers: 5′ Pry1 (5'-ccttagcatgtccgtggggtttgaat-3'); EGFP-C (5'-CATGGTCCTGCTGGAGTTCGTG-3'); 3′ SV40-splice-R2 (5'-CACAAACAATTAGAATCAGTAG-3')
Terms and licenses: Academic/Nonprofit Terms; Industry Terms: Not Available to Industry
Depositor comments: Note: Compared to the NCBI genomic reference sequence for Drosophila melanogaster Or47b , Addgene's quality control sequencing finds about ten mismatches in the insert ORF, including I245M and G363D amino acid residue substitutions. The depositing laboratory is aware of these differences, and states that they are polymorphisms that are not expected to affect protein function. The coding changes are not in highly conserved domains in the protein.
How to cite: RP185 pUAST EGFP:Or47b was a gift from Leslie Vosshall (Addgene plasmid # 59525 ; http://n2t.net/addgene:59525 ; RRID:Addgene_59525)
